>Addgene plasmid #188595 | pAFMW-Nbr[K284A] | addgene full sequence | sequence record 375856 | Addgene NGS Result
GCGCCCAATACGCAAACCGCCTCTCCCCGCGCGTTGGCCGATTCATTAATGCAGGCAACTCGTGAAAGGT
AGGCGGATCAGCGGCCGCAGCATGCAATTCTATATTCTAAAAACACAAATGATACTTCTAAAAAAAAATC
ATGAATGGCATCAACTCTGAATCAAATCTTTGCAGATGCACCTACTTCTCATTTCCACTGTCACATCATT
TTTCCAGATCTCGCTGCCTGTTATGTGGCCCACAAACCAAGACACGTTTTATGGCCATTAAAGCTGGCTG
ATCGTCGCCAAACACCAAATACATAATGAATATGTACACATTCGAGAAAGAAGCGATCAAAGAAGCGTCT
TCGGGCGGAGTAGGAGAATGCGGAGGAGAAGGAGAACGAGCTGATCTAGTATCTCTCCACAATCCAATGC
CAACTGACCAACTGGCCATATTCGGAGCAATTTGAAGCCAATTTCCATCGCCTGGCGATCGCTCCATTCT
TGGCTATATGTTTTTCACCGTTACCCGGGGCCATTTTCAAAGACTCGTCGGCAAGATAAGATTGTGTCAC
TCGCTGTCTCTCTTCATTTGTCGAAGAATGCTGAGGAATTTCGCGATGACGTCGGCGAGTATTTTGAAGA
ATGAGAATAATTTGTATTTATACGAAAATCAGTTAGTGGAATTTTCTACAAAAACATGTTATCTATAGAT
AATTTTGTTGCAAAATATGTTGACTATGACAAAGATTGTATGTATATACCTTTAATGTATTCTCATTTTC
TTATGTATTTATAATGGCAATGATGATACTGATGATATTTTAAGATGATGCCAGACCAAAAGGCTTGAAT
TTCTGCGTCTTTTGCCGAACGCAGTGCATGTGCAATTGTTGTTTTTTGGAATATTCAATTTTCGGACTGT
CCGCTTTGATTTCAGTTTCTTGGCTTATTCAAAAAGCAAAGTAAAGCCAAAAAAGCGAGATGGCAATACC
AAATGCGGCAAAACGGTAGTGGAAGGAAAGGGGTGCGGGGCAGCGGAAGGAAGGGTGGGGCGGGGCGTGG
CGGGGTCTGTGGCTGGGCGCGACGTCACCGACGTTGGAGCCACTCCTTTGACCATGTGTGCGTGTGTGTA
TTATTCGTGTCTCGCCACTCGCCGGTTGTTTTTTTCTTTTTATGCTGCGCTCTCTCTAGCGCCATCTCGC
TTACGCATGCTCAACGCACCGCATGTTGCCGTTTCCTTTTATGCGTCATTTTGGCTCGAAATAGGCAATT
ATTTAAACAAAGATTAGTCAACGAAAACGCTAAAATAAATAAGTCTACAATATGGTTACTTATTGCCATG
TGTGTGCAGCCAACGATAGCAACAAAAGCAACAACACAGGTGGCTTTCCCTCTTTCACTTTTTGTTTGCA
AGCCGCGTGCGAGCAAGACGGCACGACCGGCAAACGCAATTACGCTGACAAAGAGCAGACGAAGTTTTGG
CGAAAAACATCAAGGCGCCTGATACGAATGCATTTGCAATAACAATTGCGATATTTAATATTGTTTATGA
AGCTGTTTGACTTCAAAACACACAAAAAAAAAAATAAAACAAATTATTTGAAAGAGAATTAGGAATCGGA
CGCTTATCGTTAGGGTAACAACAAGAAATGCTTACTGAGTCACAGCCTCTGGAAAACTGCCGCAAGCCAG
AGAGAGAGAAAAAGAGGGAGAGCAGCTTAGACCGCATGTGCTTGTGTGTGAGGCGTCTCTCTCTTCGTCT
CTGTTGCGCAAACGCATAGACTGCACTGAAAAAATCGATTACCTATTTTTTATGAATGAATATTTGCACT
ATTACTATTCAAAACTATTAAGATAGCAATCACATTCAATAGCCAAATACTATACCACCTGAGCGATGCA
ACGAAATGATCAATTTGAGCAAAAATGCTGCATATTTAGGACGGCATCATTATAGAAATGCTTCTTGCTG
TGTACTTTTCTCTCGTCTGGCAGCTGTTTCGCCGTTATTGTTAAAACCGGCTTAAGTTAGGTGTGTTTTC
TACGACTAGTGAATGCCCTACTAGAAGATGTGTGTTGCACAAAATGTCCCTGGAATAACCAATTTGAAGT
GCAGATAGCAGTAAACGTAAGCTAATATGAATATTATTTAACTGTAATGTTTTAATATCGCTGGACATTA
CTAATAAACCCACTATAAACACATGTACATATGTATGTTTTGGCATACAATGAGTAGTTGGGGAAAAAAT
GTGTAAAAGCACCGTGACCATCACAGCATAAAGATAACCAGCTGAAGTATCGAATATGAGTAACCCCCAA
ATTGAATCACATGCCGCAACTGATAGGACCCATGGAAGTACACTCTTCATGGCGATATACAAGACACACA
CAAGCACGAACACCCAGTTGCGGAGGAAATTCTCCGTAAATGAAAACCCAATCGGCGAACAATTCATACC
CATATATGGTAAAAGTTTTGAACGCGACTTGAGAGCGGAGAGCATTGCGGCTGATAAGGTTTTAGCGCTA
AGCGGGCTTTATAAAACGGGCTGCGGGACCAGTTTTCATATCACTACCGTTTGAGTTCTTGTGCTGTGTG
GATACTCCTCCCGACACAAAGCCGCTCCATCAGCCAGCAGTCGTCTAATCCAGAGACCCCGGATCCAGAT
ATCGAGGCCTGTCTAGAGAAGCTTGTTCGAATCTCGAGTGCGCGCTTCCGGAGGTATACACCTAGGCGGT
ACCACTGCAGTGAATTCGGAGCTCCGCCACCATGGACTACAAAGACCATGACGGTGATTATAAAGATCAT
GACATCGATTACAAGGATGACGATGACAAGCACCGGTTGAGCTCCGCCACCATGGAGCAAAAGCTCATTT
CTGAAGAGGACTTGAATGAAATGGAGCAAAAGCTCATTTCTGAAGAGGACTTGAATGAAATGGAGCAAAA
GCTCATTTCTGAAGAGGACTTGAATGAAATGGAGCAAAAGCTCATTTCTGAAGAGGACTTGAATGAAATG
GAGCAAAAGCTCATTTCTGAAGAGGACTTGAATGAAATGGAGAGCTTGGGCGACCTCACCATGGAGCAAA
AGCTCATTTCTGAAGAGGACTTGAATCACCGGTATACAAGTTTGTACAAAAAAGCAGGCTCCGCGGCCGC
CCCCTTCACCGCACGCAAGAGCCACATGTACAACGCAATACCCGCCGGCTTTGAGTCGGACGAGGAGAAC
ATGGAGAACCTAATGAGCAACCTGAAGATCAAGCGCTTGGAGGACATCACGACAGGTGCTGGAATCGACG
GCTGTAACTTTGACGCCACCTTGGACGCAAAGGCGGAGGAGTTTTTTAAGCTGTTCCGCGAGAAGTGGAA
CATGTATAGCAAGAAAAAGTCGCCACATCTGCGCCAGGAATTTGGAAGGGCTTTAATGGGCCATCAGGAT
CCTTTGCTCCTGGCCCTGAAGATCTTCGCCAACTGCCCAGACAGCAGCAACATCAAGACGAAGAGCTTGT
CACATTTTGTGCTGGACACGGTTTGCAAGCTCCACAAGGATTTCCCGCATCTTGGCGAGGGCTGTGATCC
CAACACCAGCATGATAGCCTTTAACTTTGTCAAGACCTCCGGCTTGCTGGCCCTCAACAATGCTGTTATC
CATGCCTACAGTCTACGTCAGATCCGCGACCTACTGCTTCCCAAGTTGCGCGAACTCCTGGACAACGGGC
TTTACAAAGAGGTCACCCAATGGTCCATCAGTCTGCAGTTGACGCACGAGTTCGACATGCTGGAACTGGC
TTTCCCGCTGATTGCAATTGAGAAACTACCACTGGCCGAGGAATATCTGGACCATGCCACACAGCAGAGG
TTGCCCTTTGTCAAGTTCTTGGATTCGTTGCTGCACAAGGAGAAGTCGGTTTTAGAGCTCTGCGAGCATC
TACTCGATCGGTACAAAAATCTCAAAATTTCCCATAACGTGCTCAGCTATCGGCCTATGGCCAAGATTGT
GGCGCGACTGGCCAAGGCGTATGGTTTTGACGACGCCGTCACGCCCAACTATAAGTTCACGAAGACGTGC
AGCTACTTGCATTACCTTTACCGCGAGTACGAGAAGACGCGCATGAACCTGGCCAGTTTCCGGGAGGTTG
TGAGCGTCCATGCCTTTAACCACGAGCTGCGCACGGACTTCGTAAAGTATTTGGCCTCTGCTGGAGCTCA
TTCTGAAGCCATCTACTGGTACACGGAGTTCAATATTGACCCGAAAGATTGTCCGTTGGAGATCGAGACG
CAGGTATCGCAAAACGGTGCTGGAAAAGCGTCAGGCTGGGAATCCCCCGGCAAGGAACGCTGTCCTTCGA
GTAGATGTGATATGTACCTGACCATGGACCTGCCCGACGAGTGCCTTATCATTGTGAACAAGGCTGATGA
GTTCGATCGTATGTTATACCATCTGCAGCAGGAGTGCGTCATATACCTGGATTCTGAATGGATGCAGAGC
GTGTGCGGAGACAATCAGCTGTGCGTGCTACAGATCGCCACCGGCCACAATGTCTACCTGATCGATTGCC
TGGCGCGGGAGAGCTTACGCTCGGAACACTGGCGCTTGCTGGGCGCGAATATCTTTAATAACGTGAACAT
CCGTAAGGTGGGGTTCTCTATGGTCAGTGATCTCAGTGTATTGCAGCGGTCACTGCCCCTGCAACTGCGC
CTTCAAATGCCTCACCACTACTTGGACCTTCGCAATCTCTGGTTGGAGTTAAAAAAGCAGCGCTTCGGCG
TTGAACTTCCCTTCGGCAATGTTAACCGGGCAGGAGACGCCCTTACGGATCTCTCATTGGCATGCCTTGG
CAAGAAACTGAACAAATCAAACCAGTGCTCAAACTGGGCCAATAGACCGCTGCGTCGCGAGCAGATTCTT
TATGCAGCCATCGATGCGCGGTGTTTGATGCTGATCTACAACACGCTCATTGAACGCGTGTCCTTCATAC
AAGCGGTTATCGAAAAGAGCATCGCCAGCAATAACTTTCTCAGGCGGGGTGCCCATGTTAAGTGAAAGGG
TGGGCGCGCCGACCCAGCTTTCTTGTACAAAGTGGTGACGTAAGCTAGCAGGATCTTTGTGAAGGAACCT
TACTTCTGTGGTGTGACATAATTGGACAAACTACCTACAGAGATTTAAAGCTCTAAGGTAAATATAAAAT
TTTTAAGTGTATAATGTGTTAAACTACTGATTCTAATTGTTTGTGTATTTTAGATTCCAACCTATGGAAC
TGATGAATGGGAGCAGTGGTGGAATGCCTTTAATGAGGAAAACCTGTTTTGCTCAGAAGAAATGCCATCT
AGTGATGATGAGGCTACTGCTGACTCTCAACATTCTACTCCTCCAAAAAAGAAGAGAAAGGTAGAAGACC
CCAAGGACTTTCCTTCAGAATTGCTAAGTTTTTTGAGTCATGCTGTGTTTAGTAATAGAACTCTTGCTTG
CTTTGCTATTTACACCACAAAGGAAAAAGCTGCACTGCTATACAAGAAAATTATGGAAAAATATTCTGTA
ACCTTTATAAGTAGGCATAACAGTTATAATCATAACATACTGTTTTTTCTTACTCCACACAGGCATAGAG
TGTCTGCTATTAATAACTATGCTCAAAAATTGTGTACCTTTAGCTTTTTAATTTGTAAAGGGGTTAATAA
GGAATATTTGATGTATAGTGCCTTGACTAGAGATCATAATCAGCCATACCACATTTGTAGAGGTTTTACT
TGCTTTAAAAAACCTCCCACACCTCCCCCTGAACCTGAAACATAAAATGAATGCAATTGTTGTTGTTAAC
TTGTTTATTGCAGCTTATAATGGTTACAAATAAAGCAATAGCATCACAAATTTCACAAATAAAGCATTTT
TTTCACTGCATTCTAGTTGTGGTTTGTCCAAACTCATCAATGTATCTTATCATGTCTGGATCCCGTTTAA
ACTACGCGTAATTCAAACAGGGTTCTGGCGTCGTTCTCGTACTGTTTTCCCCAGGCCAGTGCTTTAGCGT
TATTGAAAAAGGAAGAGTATGAGTATTCAACATTTCCGTGTCGCCCTTATTCCCTTTTTTGCGGCATTTT
GCCTTCCTGTTTTTGCTCACCCAGAAACGCTGGTGAAAGTAAAAGATGCTGAAGATCAGTTGGGTGCACG
AGTGGGTTACATCGAACTGGATCTCAACAGCGGTAAGATCCTTGAGAGTTTTCGCCCCGAAGAACGTTTT
CCAATGATGAGCACTTTTAAAGTTCTGCTATGTGGCGCGGTATTATCCCGTATTGACGCCGGGCAAGAGC
AACTCGGTCGCCGCATACACTATTCTCAGAATGACTTGGTTGAGTACTCACCAGTCACAGAAAAGCATCT
TACGGATGGCATGACAGTAAGAGAATTATGCAGTGCTGCCATAACCATGAGTGATAACACTGCGGCCAAC
TTACTTCTGACAACGATCGGAGGACCGAAGGAGCTAACCGCTTTTTTGCACAACATGGGGGATCATGTAA
CTCGCCTTGATCGTTGGGAACCGGAGCTGAATGAAGCCATACCAAACGACGAGCGTGACACCACGATGCC
TGTAGCAATGGCAACAACGTTGCGCAAACTATTAACTGGCGAACTACTTACTCTAGCTTCCCGGCAACAA
TTAATAGACTGGATGGAGGCGGATAAAGTTGCAGGACCACTTCTGCGCTCGGCCCTTCCGGCTGGCTGGT
TTATTGCTGATAAATCTGGAGCCGGTGAGCGTGGGTCTCGCGGTATCATTGCAGCACTGGGGCCAGATGG
TAAGCCCTCCCGTATCGTAGTTATCTACACGACGGGGAGTCAGGCAACTATGGATGAACGAAATAGACAG
ATCGCTGAGATAGGTGCCTCACTGATTAAGCATTGGTAACTGTCAGACCAAGTTTACTCATATATACTTT
AGATTGATTTAAAACTTCATTTTTAATTTAAAAGGATCTAGGTGAAGATCCTTTTTGATAATCTCATGAC
CAAAATCCCTTAACGTGAGTTTTCGTTCCACTGAGCGTCAGACCCCGTAGAAAAGATCAAAGGATCTTCT
TGAGATCCTTTTTTTCTGCGCGTAATCTGCTGCTTGCAAACAAAAAAACCACCGCTACCAGCGGTGGTTT
GTTTGCCGGATCAAGAGCTACCAACTCTTTTTCCGAAGGTAACTGGCTTCAGCAGAGCGCAGATACCAAA
TACTGTTCTTCTAGTGTAGCCGTAGTTAGGCCACCACTTCAAGAACTCTGTAGCACCGCCTACATACCTC
GCTCTGCTAATCCTGTTACCAGTGGCTGCTGCCAGTGGCGATAAGTCGTGTCTTACCGGGTTGGACTCAA
GACGATAGTTACCGGATAAGGCGCAGCGGTCGGGCTGAACGGGGGGTTCGTGCACACAGCCCAGCTTGGA
GCGAACGACCTACACCGAACTGAGATACCTACAGCGTGAGCTATGAGAAAGCGCCACGCTTCCCGAAGGG
AGAAAGGCGGACAGGTATCCGGTAAGCGGCAGGGTCGGAACAGGAGAGCGCACGAGGGAGCTTCCAGGGG
GAAACGCCTGGTATCTTTATAGTCCTGTCGGGTTTCGCCACCTCTGACTTGAGCGTCGATTTTTGTGATG
CTCGTCAGGGGGGCGGAGCCTATGGAAAAACGCCAGCAACGCGGCCTTTTTACGGTTCCTGGCCTTTTGC
TGGCCTTTTGCTCACATGTTCTTTCCTGCGTTATCCCCTGATTCTGTGGATAACCGTATTACCGCCTTTG
AGTGAGCTGATACCGCTCGCCGCAGCCGAACGACCGAGCGCAGCGAGTCAGTGAGCGAGGAAGCGGAAGA
Features (pLannotate 1.2.2; 21 found; start..end, strand, type, name):
      1..54      +  CDS            lacI (fragment): lac repressor; lacI; The lac repressor binds to the lac operator to inhibit transcription in E. coli. This inhibition can be relieved by adding lactose or isopropyl-β-D-thiogalactopyranoside (IPTG).
    140..2647    +  promoter       Ac5 promoter: Drosophila melanogaster actin 5C promoter
   2765..2830    +  CDS            3xFLAG: three tandem FLAG® epitope tags, followed by an enterokinase cleavage site
   2855..2884    +  CDS            Myc: Myc (human c-Myc proto-oncogene) epitope tag
   2894..2923    +  CDS            Myc: Myc (human c-Myc proto-oncogene) epitope tag
   2933..2962    +  CDS            Myc: Myc (human c-Myc proto-oncogene) epitope tag
   2972..3001    +  CDS            Myc: Myc (human c-Myc proto-oncogene) epitope tag
   3011..3040    +  CDS            Myc: Myc (human c-Myc proto-oncogene) epitope tag
   3074..3103    +  CDS            Myc: Myc (human c-Myc proto-oncogene) epitope tag
   3116..3140    +  protein_bind   attB1: mutant version of attB; recombination site for the Gateway® BP reaction BP Clonase™
   3161..5032    +  CDS            Nbr: MUT7_DROME - Experimental evidence at protein level: Swiss-Prot protein existence level 1. Possesses 3'-5' exoribonuclease activity. Required for 3'-end trimming of AGO1-bound miRNAs, in particular multiple-isoform miRNAs, which represents a critical step in miRNA maturation. From Drosophila melanogaster (Fruit fly).
   5052..5076    -  protein_bind   attB2: mutant version of attB; recombination site for the Gateway® BP reaction BP Clonase™
   5092..5166    +  CDS            small t antigen (fragment): SV40 (simian virus 40) small t antigen
   5168..5233    +  intron         small t intron: SV40 (simian virus 40) small t antigen intron
   5363..5383    +  CDS            SV40 NLS: nuclear localization signal of SV40 (simian virus 40) large T antigen
   5702..5785    +  CDS            large T antigen (fragment): large T antigen from SV40 (simian virus 40)
   5808..5942    +  polyA_signal   SV40 poly(A) signal: SV40 polyadenylation signal
   5960..6022    -  CDS            Exo (fragment): 5' to 3' double-stranded DNA exonuclease in the λ Red system; exo; creates 3' single-stranded DNA tails
   6021..6038    +  promoter       AmpR promoter (fragment): bla
   6039..6899    +  CDS            AmpR: β-lactamase; bla; confers resistance to ampicillin, carbenicillin, and related antibiotics
   7070..7658    +  rep_origin     ori: high-copy-number ColE1/pMB1/pBR322/pUC origin of replication
