[The description below was written by a language model from this plasmid's Addgene catalogue record and pLannotate feature annotations shown in this document.]
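Description:
pAFMW-Nbr[K284A] is a 7.8 kb insect expression plasmid built on the Gateway-compatible pAFMW backbone and intended for expression of a tagged Nibbler variant in Drosophila S2 cells. In E. coli it is maintained through a high-copy ColE1/pUC-type origin and selected with ampicillin via the β-lactamase (AmpR) gene. No marker for selection in insect cells is annotated, so nothing in the record points to a built-in means of selecting stable lines.

Expression is driven by the Drosophila actin 5C (Ac5) promoter, a strong constitutive promoter in fly cells. Downstream lie a 3xFLAG epitope and six annotated copies of the Myc epitope, which form the N-terminal FLAG-Myc tag. This is followed by an attB1 site, the Drosophila melanogaster Nbr (CG9247) coding sequence, and an attB2 site. The attB sites are the scars of the Gateway recombination used to transfer the open reading frame into the destination vector. The transcript is processed using SV40-derived 3′ sequences, including the small t intron and the SV40 polyadenylation signal. The annotated small t, large T and SV40 NLS fragments fall within this region, downstream of the insert, and are probably just part of that SV40 segment. The short lacI and λ Exo hits are likewise best regarded as backbone remnants or annotation artefacts.

Nibbler is a 3′-5′ exoribonuclease required for 3′-end trimming of AGO1-bound microRNAs. This construct carries a lysine-to-alanine substitution at position 284 and belongs to a set of Flag-tagged variants made for structure-function analysis of miRNA trimming. The record does not state the functional consequence of this mutation. The tags allow detection or immunopurification of the mutant protein in S2 cells.
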