Addgene plasmid #188595: pAFMW-Nbr[K284A]
Purpose: Flag-tagged Nibbler variants expression in Drosophila S2 cells
Depositing lab: Stefan Ameres. Depositing organization: Institut fuer Molekulare Biotechnologie (IMBA). Publication: Structure-function analysis of microRNA 3'-end trimming by Nibbler. Xie W, Sowemimo I, Hayashi R, Wang J, Burkard TR, Brennecke J, Ameres SL, Patel DJ. Proc Natl Acad Sci U S A. 2020 Dec 1;117(48):30370-30379. doi: 10.1073/pnas.2018156117. Epub 2020 Nov 16. PubMed 33199607.
Backbone
  Vector backbone: pAFMW
  Vector type: Insect Expression
Growth in bacteria
  Bacterial resistance: Ampicillin, 100 μg/mL
  Growth temperature: 37°C
  Growth strain: DH5alpha
  Copy number: Unknown
Gene/Insert
  Gene/Insert name: Nibbler
  Species: D. melanogaster (fly)
  Mutation: K284A [AAG=> GCG]
  Entrez Gene: Nbr (a.k.a. Dmel_CG9247, CG9247, Dmel\CG9247, nbr)
  Tag / fusion protein: FLAG-Myc (N terminal on insert)
  Cloning method: Gateway Cloning
Terms and licenses: Academic/Nonprofit Terms; Industry Terms: Not Available to Industry
How to cite: pAFMW-Nbr[K284A] was a gift from Stefan Ameres (Addgene plasmid # 188595 ; http://n2t.net/addgene:188595 ; RRID:Addgene_188595)
